>Addgene plasmid #186753 | pNHT7 | addgene full sequence | sequence record 375095 | Addgene NGS Result
CTTTCCTGCGTTATCCCCTGATTCTGTGGATAACCGTATTACCGCCTTTGAGTGAGCTGATACCGCTCGC
CGCAGCCGAACGACCGAGCGCAGCGAGTCAGTGAGCGAGGAAGCGGAAGAGCGCCCAATACGCAAACCGC
CTCTCCCCGCGCGTTGGCCGATTCATTAATGCAGCTGGCACGACAGGTTTCCCGACTGGAAAGCGGGCAG
TGAGCGCAACGCAATTAATACGCGTACCGCTAGCCAGGAAGAGTTTGTAGAAACGCAAAAAGGCCATCCG
TCAGGATGGCCTTCTGCTTAGTTTGATGCCTGGCAGTTTATGGCGGGCGTCCTGCCCGCCACCCTCCGGG
CCGTTGCTTCACAACGTTCAAATCCGCTCCCGGCGGATTTGTCCTACTCAGGAGAGCGTTCACCGACAAA
CAACAGATAAAACGAAAGGCCCAGTCTTCCGACTGAGCCTTTCGTTTTATTTGATGCCTGGCAGTTCCCT
ACTCTCGCGTTAACGCTAGCATGGATGTTTTCCCAGTCACGACGTTGTAAAACGACGGCCAGTTAATACG
ACTCACTATAGGAGAGACCGCGAGGAAGCGGAAGAGCGCCCAATACGCAAACCGCCTCTCCCCGCGCGTT
GGCCGATTCATTAATGCAGCTGGCACGACAGGTTTCCCGACTGGAAAGCGGGCAGTGAGCGCAACGCAAT
TAATGTGAGTTAGCTCACTCATTAGGCACCCCAGGCTTTACACTTTATGCTTCCGGCTCGTATGTTGTGT
GGAATTGTGAGCGGATAACAATTTCACACAGGAAACAGCTATGACCATGATTACGCCAAGCTTGCATGCC
TGCAGGTCGACTCTAGAGGATCCCCGGGTACCGAGCTCGAATTCACTGGCCGTCGTTTTACAACGTCGTG
ACTGGGAAAACCCTGGCGTTACCCAACTTAATCGCCTTGCAGCACATCCCCCTTTCGCCAGCTGGCGTAA
TAGCGAAGAGGCCCGCACCGATCGCCCTTCCCAACAGTTGCGCAGCCTGAATGGCGAATGGCGCCTGATG
CGGTATTTTCTCCTTACGCATCTGTGCGGTATTTCACACCGCATATGGTGCACTCTCAGTACAATCTGCT
CTGATGCCGCATAGTTAAGCCAGCCCCGACACCCGCCAACACCCGCTGACGCGCCCTGACGGGCTTGTCT
GCTCCCGGCATCCGCTTACAGACAAGCTGTGACCGTCTCCGGGAGCTGCATGTGTCAGAGGTTTTCACCG
GGTCTCTAAGCTTGTCATAGCTGTTTCCTGGCAGCTCTGGCCCGTGTCTCAAAATCTCTGATGTTACATT
GCACAAGATAAAAATATATCATCATGAACAATAAAACTGTCTGCTTACATAAACAGTAATACAAGGGGTG
TTATGAGCCATATTCAACGGGAAACGTCGAGGCCGCGATTAAATTCCAACATGGATGCTGATTTATATGG
GTATAAATGGGCTCGCGATAATGTCGGGCAATCAGGTGCGACAATCTATCGCTTGTATGGGAAGCCCGAT
GCGCCAGAGTTGTTTCTGAAACATGGCAAAGGTAGCGTTGCCAATGATGTTACAGATGAGATGGTCAGAC
TAAACTGGCTGACGGAATTTATGCCTCTTCCGACCATCAAGCATTTTATCCGTACTCCTGATGATGCATG
GTTACTCACCACTGCGATCCCCGGAAAAACAGCATTCCAGGTATTAGAAGAATATCCTGATTCAGGTGAA
AATATTGTTGATGCGCTGGCAGTGTTCCTGCGCCGGTTGCATTCGATTCCTGTTTGTAATTGTCCTTTTA
ACAGCGATCGCGTATTTCGCCTCGCTCAGGCGCAATCACGAATGAATAACGGTTTGGTTGATGCGAGTGA
TTTTGATGACGAGCGTAATGGCTGGCCTGTTGAACAAGTCTGGAAAGAAATGCATAAACTTTTGCCATTC
TCACCGGATTCAGTCGTCACTCATGGTGATTTCTCACTTGATAACCTTATTTTTGACGAGGGGAAATTAA
TAGGTTGTATTGATGTTGGACGAGTCGGAATCGCAGACCGATACCAGGATCTTGCCATCCTATGGAACTG
CCTCGGTGAGTTTTCTCCTTCATTACAGAAACGGCTTTTTCAAAAATATGGTATTGATAATCCTGATATG
AATAAATTGCAGTTTCATTTGATGCTCGATGAGTTTTTCTAATCAGAATTGGTTAATTGGTTGTAACACT
GGCAGAGCATTACGCTGACTTGACGGGACGGCGCAAGCTCATGACCAAAATCCCTTAACGTGAGTTACGC
GTCGTTCCACTGAGCGTCAGACCCCGTAGAAAAGATCAAAGGATCTTCTTGAGATCCTTTTTTTCTGCGC
GTAATCTGCTGCTTGCAAACAAAAAAACCACCGCTACCAGCGGTGGTTTGTTTGCCGGATCAAGAGCTAC
CAACTCTTTTTCCGAAGGTAACTGGCTTCAGCAGAGCGCAGATACCAAATACTGTTCTTCTAGTGTAGCC
GTAGTTAGGCCACCACTTCAAGAACTCTGTAGCACCGCCTACATACCTCGCTCTGCTAATCCTGTTACCA
GTGGCTGCTGCCAGTGGCGATAAGTCGTGTCTTACCGGGTTGGACTCAAGACGATAGTTACCGGATAAGG
CGCAGCGGTCGGGCTGAACGGGGGGTTCGTGCACACAGCCCAGCTTGGAGCGAACGACCTACACCGAACT
GAGATACCTACAGCGTGAGCTATGAGAAAGCGCCACGCTTCCCGAAGGGAGAAAGGCGGACAGGTATCCG
GTAAGCGGCAGGGTCGGAACAGGAGAGCGCACGAGGGAGCTTCCAGGGGGAAACGCCTGGTATCTTTATA
GTCCTGTCGGGTTTCGCCACCTCTGACTTGAGCGTCGATTTTTGTGATGCTCGTCAGGGGGGCGGAGCCT
ATGGAAAAACGCCAGCAACGCGGCCTTTTTACGGTTCCTGGCCTTTTGCTGGCCTTTTGCTCACATGTT
Features (pLannotate 1.2.2; 14 found; start..end, strand, type, name):
    121..213     +  CDS            lacI (fragment): lac repressor; lacI; The lac repressor binds to the lac operator to inhibit transcription in E. coli. This inhibition can be relieved by adding lactose or isopropyl-β-D-thiogalactopyranoside (IPTG).
    268..295     -  terminator     rrnB T2 terminator: transcription terminator T2 from the E. coli rrnB gene
    427..470     +  terminator     rrnB T1 terminator: Escherichia coli rrnB; transcription terminator T1 from the E. coli rrnB gene
    517..553     -  CDS            lacZα (fragment): LacZα fragment of β-galactosidase; lacZ fragment
    554..572     +  promoter       T7 promoter: promoter for bacteriophage T7 RNA polymerase
    596..688     +  CDS            lacI (fragment): lac repressor; lacI; The lac repressor binds to the lac operator to inhibit transcription in E. coli. This inhibition can be relieved by adding lactose or isopropyl-β-D-thiogalactopyranoside (IPTG).
    701..722     +  protein_bind   CAP binding site: CAP binding activates transcription in the presence of cAMP. E. coli catabolite activator protein
    737..767     +  promoter       lac promoter: promoter for the E. coli lac operon
    775..791     +  protein_bind   lac operator: The lac repressor binds to the lac operator to inhibit transcription in E. coli. This inhibition can be relieved by adding lactose or isopropyl-β-D-thiogalactopyranoside (IPTG). lac repressor encoded by lacI
    828..884     -  misc_feature   MCS: pUC18/19 multiple cloning site
    881..1038    +  CDS            lacZα (fragment): LacZα fragment of β-galactosidase; lacZ fragment
   1044..1143    -  misc_feature   bom (fragment): basis of mobility region from pBR322
   1403..2212    +  CDS            KanR: aminoglycoside phosphotransferase; aph(3')-Ia; confers resistance to kanamycin in bacteria or G418 (Geneticin®) in eukaryotes
   2359..2947    +  rep_origin     ori: high-copy-number ColE1/pMB1/pBR322/pUC origin of replication
