[The description below was written by a language model from this plasmid's Addgene catalogue record and pLannotate feature annotations shown in this document.]
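Description:
pNHT7 is a small (about 3.0 kb) empty bacterial cloning backbone derived from pDONOR221 and classed as a synthetic biology vector. It serves as an entry plasmid into which a gene is inserted together with 5' and 3' untranslated regions, so that the assembled unit can later be moved into other vectors by Golden Gate assembly. It is propagated in E. coli from a high-copy ColE1/pUC-type origin and selected with kanamycin through an aph(3')-Ia aminoglycoside phosphotransferase gene. rrnB T1 and T2 transcription terminators lie upstream of the cloning region, where they help insulate it from read-through transcription originating in the backbone.

The cloning region begins with a bacteriophage T7 promoter. This is followed by a lac-derived cassette made up of a CAP binding site, lac promoter, lac operator, a pUC18/19-type multiple cloning site and a lacZα fragment. This arrangement resembles a lacZα placeholder that would be displaced when an insert is cloned by restriction digestion, which could allow blue/white screening, although the record does not state this. The short lacI fragments and the partial bom region appear to be remnants carried over with the lac sequences, not functional genes. The feature table does not annotate the type IIS recognition sites used for Golden Gate subcloning, and it annotates no UTR elements, consistent with the vector being supplied empty. The T7 promoter upstream of the insertion site would permit in vitro transcription of a UTR-flanked coding sequence. That fits the associated work on expressing heterologous reporters in the planarian Schmidtea mediterranea by somatic mRNA transfection, though the record gives only the cloning role as the plasmid's purpose.
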