Addgene plasmid #186753: pNHT7
Purpose: (Empty Backbone) A basic cloning vector for inserting genes with 5' and 3' UTRs for later subcloning via Golden Gate assembly.
Depositing lab: Bo Wang. Depositing organization: Stanford University. Publication: Heterologous reporter expression in the planarian Schmidtea mediterranea through somatic mRNA transfection. Hall RN, Weill U, Drees L, Leal-Ortiz S, Li H, Khariton M, Chai C, Xue Y, Rosental B, Quake SR, Sanchez Alvarado A, Melosh NA, Fire AZ, Rink JC, Wang B. Cell Rep Methods. 2022 Sep 20;2(10):100298. doi: 10.1016/j.crmeth.2022.100298. eCollection 2022 Oct 24. PubMed 36313809.
Backbone
  Vector backbone: pDONOR221
  Vector type: Synthetic Biology ; Cloning backbone
  Promoter: T7
Growth in bacteria
  Bacterial resistance: Kanamycin, 50 μg/mL
  Growth temperature: 37°C
  Growth strain: DH5alpha
  Copy number: High Copy
Gene/Insert
  Cloning method: Restriction Enzyme
  Sequencing primers: 5′ GTAAAACGACGGCCAGT; 3′ CAGGAAACAGCTATGAC
Terms and licenses: Academic/Nonprofit Terms; Industry Terms: Not Available to Industry
How to cite: pNHT7 was a gift from Bo Wang (Addgene plasmid # 186753 ; http://n2t.net/addgene:186753 ; RRID:Addgene_186753)
